Addgene plasmid #231904: LVDP 2P.2
Purpose: For the production of SARS-CoV-2 virus-like particles (VLPs) in the '2-plasmid' system and packaging firefly luciferase mRNA into the VLPs
Depositing lab: Sriram Neelamegham. Depositing organization: University at Buffalo (SUNY Buffalo). Publication: Conserved role of spike S2 domain N-glycosylation across betacoronaviruses. Yang Q, Kelkar A, Manicassamy B, Neelamegham S. Npj Viruses. 2025 Jan 25;3(1):4. doi: 10.1038/s44298-024-00085-7. PubMed 40295734.
Backbone
  Vector backbone: pCSC-G
  Vector type: Lentiviral
Growth in bacteria
  Bacterial resistance: Ampicillin, 100 μg/mL
  Growth temperature: 37°C
  Growth strain: NEB Stable
  Copy number: High Copy
Gene/Insert
  Gene/Insert name: nucleocapsid protein-T2A-membrane protein-IRES-envelope protein (alt name: N-T2A-M-IRES-E)
  Species: SARS-CoV-2
  Mutation: R203M in N protein
  Entrez Gene: N (a.k.a. GU280_gp10); E (a.k.a. GU280_gp04); M (a.k.a. GU280_gp05)
  Promoter: CMV, EF-1a
  Cloning method: Other
Resource information
  A portion of this plasmid was derived from a plasmid made by: Stelios Andreadis, Plasmid LVDP-CArG-RE-GPR (Addgene # 89762); Jennifer Doudna, Plasmid Luc-PS9 (Addgene # 177942)
Terms and licenses: Academic/Nonprofit Terms; Industry Terms: Not Available to Industry
How to cite: LVDP 2P.2 was a gift from Sriram Neelamegham (Addgene plasmid # 231904 ; http://n2t.net/addgene:231904 ; RRID:Addgene_231904)
