[The description below was written by a language model from this plasmid's Addgene catalogue record and pLannotate feature annotations shown in this document.]
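Description:
LVDP 2P.2 is a 15.4 kb dual-promoter plasmid built on the pCSC-G lentiviral backbone. It is designed to supply most of the components needed to make SARS-CoV-2 virus-like particles (VLPs) in a "2-plasmid" system. It is propagated in E. coli through a high-copy ColE1/pUC origin with ampicillin selection, and an f1 origin is also present. A separate SV40/EM7-driven BleoR cassette would allow Zeocin selection. The lentiviral framework comprises a CMV enhancer/promoter fused to a truncated HIV-1 5' LTR, the Ψ packaging signal, a gag fragment, the RRE, and a second truncated LTR followed by a bGH polyadenylation signal.

Two expression units lie between the LTRs, both in antisense orientation relative to the lentiviral transcript. In the first, a CMV enhancer/promoter drives a polycistronic message encoding nucleocapsid (N, carrying the R203M substitution), a T2A peptide, membrane protein (M), an EMCV IRES and envelope protein (E). This unit ends with a WPRE and an HSV TK poly(A) signal. T2A ribosomal skipping and IRES-mediated internal initiation let all three structural proteins be made from one transcript. In the second unit, an EF-1α core promoter drives firefly luciferase (luc2) and terminates in a synthetic poly(A) signal. Downstream of luciferase is a segment annotated by homology as a coronavirus replicase fragment. Because part of the plasmid derives from Luc-PS9, this segment probably corresponds to the SARS-CoV-2 packaging sequence that directs N-mediated incorporation of the luciferase mRNA into particles, although the record does not say so explicitly.

No spike gene appears in the feature table, so spike is presumably provided by the second plasmid. Luciferase activity in target cells then reports VLP entry, which suits the system to studies of spike variants and glycosylation.
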