Features (pLannotate 1.2.2; 37 found; start..end, strand, type, name):
     28..80      -  misc_feature   bom (fragment): basis of mobility region from pBR322
    235..614     +  enhancer       CMV enhancer: human cytomegalovirus immediate early enhancer
    615..814     +  promoter       CMV promoter: human cytomegalovirus (CMV) immediate early promoter
    832..1012    +  LTR            5' LTR (truncated): truncated 5' long terminal repeat (LTR) from HIV-1
   1059..1184    +  misc_feature   HIV-1 Ψ: packaging signal of human immunodeficiency virus type 1
   1168..1531    +  CDS            HIV-1 gag (fragment): gag protein from human immunodeficiency virus 1; gag
   1677..1910    +  misc_feature   RRE: The Rev response element (RRE) of HIV-1 allows for Rev-dependent mRNA export from the nucleus to the cytoplasm.
   2287..2387    +  CDS            Rev (fragment): human immunodeficiency virus 1 (HIV-1) Rev protein; rev; enhances nuclear export of unspliced and incompletely spliced viral mRNAs
   2580..2627    -  polyA_signal   HSV TK poly(A) signal: herpes simplex virus thymidine kinase polyadenylation signal (Cole and Stacy, 1985)
   2641..3229    -  misc_feature   WPRE: woodchuck hepatitis virus posttranscriptional regulatory element
   3251..3475    -  CDS            E: VEMP_SARS2 - Experimental evidence at protein level: Swiss-Prot protein existence level 1. Plays a central role in virus morphogenesis and assembly. Acts as a viroporin and self-assembles in host membranes forming pentameric protein-lipid pores that allow ion transport. Also plays a role in the induction of apoptosis (By similarity). Regulates the localization of S protein at cis-Golgi, the place of virus budding (PubMed:33229438). May act by slowing down the cell secretory pathway (PubMed:33229438). May interfere with tight-junction stability by interacting with host MPP5. This would result i
   3513..3975    -  misc_feature   IRES: internal ribosome entry site (IRES) of the encephalomyocarditis virus (EMCV)
   4098..4763    -  CDS            VME1_SARS2: Experimental evidence at protein level: Swiss-Prot protein existence level 1. Component of the viral envelope that plays a central role in virus morphogenesis and assembly via its interactions with other viral proteins (By similarity). Regulates the localization of S protein at cis-Golgi, the place of virus budding (PubMed:33229438). May act by binding cytoplasmic c-terminus of S (PubMed:33229438). From Severe acute respiratory syndrome coronavirus 2 (2019-nCoV) (SARS-CoV-2).
   4830..6083    -  CDS            N: NCAP_SARS2 - Experimental evidence at protein level: Swiss-Prot protein existence level 1. Packages the positive strand viral genome RNA into a helical ribonucleocapsid (RNP) and plays a fundamental role during virion assembly through its interactions with the viral genome and membrane protein M. Plays an important role in enhancing the efficiency of subgenomic viral RNA transcription as well as viral replication (By similarity). May modulate transforming growth factor-beta signaling by binding host smad3 (By similarity). From Severe acute respiratory syndrome coronavirus 2 (2019-nCoV) (SARS-C
   6120..6323    -  promoter       CMV promoter: human cytomegalovirus (CMV) immediate early promoter
   6324..6627    -  enhancer       CMV enhancer: human cytomegalovirus immediate early enhancer
   7559..7607    -  polyA_signal   poly(A) signal: synthetic polyadenylation signal
   7636..8694    -  CDS            rep (fragment): R1AB_CVPFS - Protein inferred from homology: Swiss-Prot protein existence level 3. NendoU is a Mn(2+)-dependent, uridylate-specific enzyme, which leaves 2'-3'-cyclic phosphates 5' to the cleaved bond. From Porcine transmissible gastroenteritis coronavirus (strain FS772/70) (TGEV).
   8773..10425   -  CDS            luciferase: firefly luciferase synthetic luc2 version of the luciferase gene
  10441..10652   -  promoter       EF-1α core promoter: core promoter for human elongation factor EF-1α
  10685..11185   +  CDS            nef (fragment): NEF_HV1LA - Experimental evidence at protein level: Swiss-Prot protein existence level 1. Extracellular Nef protein targets CD4(+) T-lymphocytes for apoptosis by interacting with CXCR4 surface receptors. From Human immunodeficiency virus type 1 group M subtype B (isolate Lai) (HIV-1).
  11192..11372   +  LTR            5' LTR (truncated): truncated 5' long terminal repeat (LTR) from HIV-1
  11404..11628   +  polyA_signal   bGH poly(A) signal: bovine growth hormone polyadenylation signal
  11632..11653   +  promoter       SV40 promoter (fragment): SV40 enhancer and early promoter
  11674..12102   +  rep_origin     f1 ori (sequence partly withheld): f1 bacteriophage origin of replication; arrow indicates direction of (+) strand synthesis
  12116..12445   +  promoter       SV40 promoter: SV40 enhancer and early promoter
  12493..12540   +  promoter       EM7 promoter: synthetic bacterial promoter&nbsp
  12559..12933   +  CDS            BleoR: antibiotic-binding protein; Sh ble from Streptoalloteichus hindustanus; confers resistance to bleomycin, phleomycin, and Zeocin™
  12943..13068   +  CDS            ble (fragment): BLE_KLEPN - Experimental evidence at protein level: Swiss-Prot protein existence level 1. Binding protein with a strong affinity to the bleomycin family of antibiotics. Binds to CL990; an antimitotic-antibiotic compound. From Klebsiella pneumoniae.
  13063..13184   +  polyA_signal   SV40 poly(A) signal: SV40 polyadenylation signal
  13255..13277   -  protein_bind   lac operator (fragment): The lac repressor binds to the lac operator to inhibit transcription in E. coli. This inhibition can be relieved by adding lactose or isopropyl-β-D-thiogalactopyranoside (IPTG). lac repressor encoded by lacI
  13281..13311   -  promoter       lac promoter: promoter for the E. coli lac operon
  13326..13347   -  protein_bind   CAP binding site: CAP binding activates transcription in the presence of cAMP. E. coli catabolite activator protein
  13360..13452   -  CDS            lacI (fragment): lac repressor; lacI; The lac repressor binds to the lac operator to inhibit transcription in E. coli. This inhibition can be relieved by adding lactose or isopropyl-β-D-thiogalactopyranoside (IPTG).
  13635..14223   -  rep_origin     ori: high-copy-number ColE1/pMB1/pBR322/pUC origin of replication
  14394..15254   -  CDS            AmpR: β-lactamase; bla; confers resistance to ampicillin, carbenicillin, and related antibiotics
  15255..15359   -  promoter       AmpR promoter: bla
>Addgene plasmid #231904 | LVDP 2P.2 | addgene full sequence | sequence record 459942 | Addgene NGS Result
GACGGATCGGGAGATCTCCCGATCCCCTATGGTGCACTCTCAGTACAATCTGCTCTGATGCCGCATAGTT
AAGCCAGTATCTGCTCCCTGCTTGTGTGTTGGAGGTCGCTGAGTAGTGCGCGAGCAAAATTTAAGCTACA
ACAAGGCAAGGCTTGACCGACAATTGCATGAAGAATCTGCTTAGGGTTAGGCGTTTTGCGCTGCTTCGCG
ATGTACGGGCCAGATATACGCGTTGACATTGATTATTGACTAGTTATTAATAGTAATCAATTACGGGGTC
ATTAGTTCATAGCCCATATATGGAGTTCCGCGTTACATAACTTACGGTAAATGGCCCGCCTGGCTGACCG
CCCAACGACCCCCGCCCATTGACGTCAATAATGACGTATGTTCCCATAGTAACGCCAATAGGGACTTTCC
ATTGACGTCAATGGGTGGAGTATTTACGGTAAACTGCCCACTTGGCAGTACATCAAGTGTATCATATGCC
AAGTACGCCCCCTATTGACGTCAATGACGGTAAATGGCCCGCCTGGCATTATGCCCAGTACATGACCTTA
TGGGACTTTCCTACTTGGCAGTACATCTACGTATTAGTCATCGCTATTACCATGGTGATGCGGTTTTGGC
AGTACATCAATGGGCGTGGATAGCGGTTTGACTCACGGGGATTTCCAAGTCTCCACCCCATTGACGTCAA
TGGGAGTTTGTTTTGGCACCAAAATCAACGGGACTTTCCAAAATGTCGTAACAACTCCGCCCCATTGACG
CAAATGGGCGGTAGGCGTGTACGGTGGGAGGTCTATATAAGCAGCGCGTTTTGCCTGTACTGGGTCTCTC
TGGTTAGACCAGATCTGAGCCTGGGAGCTCTCTGGCTAACTAGGGAACCCACTGCTTAAGCCTCAATAAA
GCTTGCCTTGAGTGCTTCAAGTAGTGTGTGCCCGTCTGTTGTGTGACTCTGGTAACTAGAGATCCCTCAG
ACCCTTTTAGTCAGTGTGGAAAATCTCTAGCAGTGGCGCCCGAACAGGGACTTGAAAGCGAAAGGGAAAC
CAGAGGAGCTCTCTCGACGCAGGACTCGGCTTGCTGAAGCGCGCACGGCAAGAGGCGAGGGGCGGCGACT
GGTGAGTACGCCAAAAATTTTGACTAGCGGAGGCTAGAAGGAGAGAGATGGGTGCGAGAGCGTCAGTATT
AAGCGGGGGAGAATTAGATCGCGATGGGAAAAAATTCGGTTAAGGCCAGGGGGAAAGAAAAAATATAAAT
TAAAACATATAGTATGGGCAAGCAGGGAGCTAGAACGATTCGCAGTTAATCCTGGCCTGTTAGAAACATC
AGAAGGCTGTAGACAAATACTGGGACAGCTACAACCATCCCTTCAGACAGGATCAGAAGAACTTAGATCA
TTATATAATACAGTAGCAACCCTCTATTGTGTGCATCAAAGGATAGAGATAAAAGACACCAAGGAAGCTT
TAGACAAGATAGAGGAAGAGCAAAACAAAAGTAAGACCACCGCACAGCAAGCGGCCGCTGATCTTCAGAC
CTGGAGGAGGAGATATGAGGGACAATTGGAGAAGTGAATTATATAAATATAAAGTAGTAAAAATTGAACC
ATTAGGAGTAGCACCCACCAAGGCAAAGAGAAGAGTGGTGCAGAGAGAAAAAAGAGCAGTGGGAATAGGA
GCTTTGTTCCTTGGGTTCTTGGGAGCAGCAGGAAGCACTATGGGCGCAGCGTCAATGACGCTGACGGTAC
AGGCCAGACAATTATTGTCTGGTATAGTGCAGCAGCAGAACAATTTGCTGAGGGCTATTGAGGCGCAACA
GCATCTGTTGCAACTCACAGTCTGGGGCATCAAGCAGCTCCAGGCAAGAATCCTGGCTGTGGAAAGATAC
CTAAAGGATCAACAGCTCCTGGGGATTTGGGGTTGCTCTGGAAAACTCATTTGCACCACTGCTGTGCCTT
GGAATGCTAGTTGGAGTAATAAATCTCTGGAACAGATTTGGAATCACACGACCTGGATGGAGTGGGACAG
AGAAATTAACAATTACACAAGCTTAATACACTCCTTAATTGAAGAATCGCAAAACCAGCAAGAAAAGAAT
GAACAAGAATTATTGGAATTAGATAAATGGGCAAGTTTGTGGAATTGGTTTAACATAACAAATTGGCTGT
GGTATATAAAATTATTCATAATGATAGTAGGAGGCTTGGTAGGTTTAAGAATAGTTTTTGCTGTACTTTC
TATAGTGAATAGAGTTAGGCAGGGATATTCACCATTATCGTTTCAGACCCACCTCCCAACCCCGAGGGGA
CCCGACAGGCCCGAAGGAATAGAAGAAGAAGGTGGAGAGAGAGACAGAGACAGATCCATTCGATTAGTGA
ACGGATCATCTTTAATTTCTAATATATTTAGAATCTTTAATTTCTAATATATTTAGAATCTTTAATTTCT
AATATATTTAGAATCTTTAATTTCTAATATATTTAGAATCTTTAATTTCTAATATATTTAGAATCTTTAA
TTTCTAATATATTTAGAATCTTTAATTTCTAATATATTTAGAAGGATCTCCGCGTTTATGAACAAACGAC
CCAACACCCGTGGGTTTTTTCTGTCTTTTTATTGCCGTCATTCTCGAGGGGCGGGGAGGCGGCCCAAAGG
GAGATCCGACTCGTCTGAGGGCGAAGGCGAAGATGCGGAAGAGGCCGCAGAGCCGGCAGCAGGCCGCGGG
AAGGAAGGTCCGCTGGATTGAGGGCCGAAGGGACGTAGCAGAAGGACGTCCCGCGCAGAATCCAGGTGGC
AACACAGGCGAGCAGCCATGGAAAGGACGTCAGCTTCCCCGACAACACCACGGAATTGTCAGTGCCCAAC
AGCCGAGCCCCTGTCCAGCAGCGGGCAAGGCAGGCGGCGATGAGTTCCGCCGTGGCAATAGGGAGGGGGA
AAGCGAAAGTCCCGGAAAGGAGCTGACAGGTGGTGGCAATGCCCCAACCAGTGGGGGTTGCGTCAGCAAA
CACAGTGCACACCACGCCACGTTGCCTGACAACGGGCCACAACTCCTCATAAAGAGACAGCAACCAGGAT
TTATACAAGGAGGAGAAAATGAAAGCCATACGGGAAGCAATAGCATGATACAAAGGCATTAAAGCAGCGT
ATCCACATAGCGTAAAAGGAGCAACATAGTTAAGAATACCAGTCAATCTTTCACAAATTTTGTAATCCAG
AGGTTGATTGTCGAGTCGGTCGAGTTAAAGAACGAGGAGATCCGGCACCCTGCTAGAATTGAGATTCTTC
ACCCTGCTGTAAACGTAGAATGAGGGTTTCACGAGAGATACATTGACAATGTTACAACAGTAGGCGCAAA
GCCTCAATGCAGTCAGAATTGCCAGTGTGACGAGGAGAAATACGACGAATGCCAGAAACAAGAGCACAGA
ATTTACGATCAGTGTCCCGGTTTCTTCTGATACGAAGCTGTACATGGTGGCGGCGAATTTCTCCTTGTGG
GTTGTGGCAAGCTTATCATCGTGTTTTTCAAAGGAAAACCACGTCCCCGTGGTTCGGGGGGCCTAGACGT
TTTTTTAACCTCGACTAAACACATGTAAAGCATGTGCACCGAGGCCCCAGATCAGATCCCATACAATGGG
GTACCTTCTGGGCATCCTTCAGCCCCTTGTTGAATACGCTTGAGGAGAGCCATTTGACTCTTTCCACAAC
TATCCAACTCACAACGTGGCACTGGGGTTGTGCCGCCTTTGCAGGTGTATCTTATACACGTGGCTTTTGG
CCGCAGAGGCACCTGTCGCCAGGTGGGGGGTTCCGCTGCCTGCAAAGGGTCGCTACAGACGTTGTTTGTC
TTCAAGAAGCTTCCAGAGGAACTGCTTCCTTCACGACATTCAACAGACCTTGCATTCCTTTGGCGAGAGG
GGAAAGACCCCTAGGAATGCTCGTCAAGAAGACAGGGCCAGGTTTCCGGGCCCTCACATTGCCAAAAGAC
GGCAATATGGTGGAAAATAACATATAGACAAACGCACACCGGCCTTATTCCAAGCGGCTTCGGCCAGTAA
CGTTAGGGGGGGGGGAGGGAGAGGGGCGGGATCCTTACTGGACGAGCAAAGCAATGTTATCAGAAGATGA
TGAGTGGTCTGTATTCAGTTTATAGTTCCCTATCCTGTAGCGTGAATAGGCTGCAAATCCACTATCGCCA
GCGACCCTTTGGGACGCTCCAAGCTTGTAATAGCTCAAAGTTCGACTGGTAGCTACAGTTATTTCTTTTG
GCAAATCCTTAATATCACAGCGACCAAGATGATGTCCTGCGATCCTCAAGTGGCCCCTCAGGATCACGGC
TCCAATCACCAATTCTGATTCAAGGAGCGGTCGGGTCAAAATTGTGCCATGCAGGGGGACATTAAGCAAG
ATATTTGTTTCAGGGTTAAATGACCACATGCTTCGCGTGCGTGCAAAAAGTCTGAATGACGCTATAAAAT
AGGAGAGCCACATCAAACCTACCAGGCATGCCATAGCTATTGCTATGCCGCCAGTTATCCAGTTTATTCG
ATACACCGCCGCGAGTACGAAGCAGGCAAGGGTCACAGGCCACAGGAGCCAAAGGAATATAAGTTTTATA
ATATAGAGGAATCGGTTGCGATTCGCGTATGCGAATTGCAGGAGACAAATCCATGTCAAGAAGAGAAATC
CAATCACAAGGTTCCATTGCTCCAACAGTTTTTTCAGCTCCTCTACAGTAATGGTCCCATTTGAGTCGGC
CATTGGGCCAGGATTCTCCTCCACGTCACCGCATGTTAGGAGACTTCCTCTGCCCTCTCCTCCGGACCCC
TGGGTGCTATCGGCGCTAGACATAGACTGCTGGAGCTGCTTGGAAAAATCGTCCAGGTCGGCGGCTGGCA
GCAGTGTCACGGTCTGCTGCTTCTTCTGTCTCTGAGGCAGGGCCTGGGTCTCATCGGCCTTCTTCTTCTT
GTCCTTCTTGGGCTCTGTAGGGGGAAAGGTCTTATAGGCATCGATGTGCTTGTTCAGCAGGATGACCTGA
TCCTTGAAGTTAGGGTCCTTATCGTCCAGCTTGATGGCGCCTGTGTAGGTCAGCCATGTGCCGGATGGGG
TCACCTCCATTCCGATCCTGCTCATGCCAAAGAAGGCGGAGGCGCTTGGTGCGAACTGTGCGATCTGAGG
CCAGTGCTTATAATCGGTGCCCTGCCTGATCAGCTCCTGGTCGCCAAAATTGCCCTGTGTCTGCTCTGGT
CCGCGCCTGCCGAAGGCCTGGGTCACGTTGTAGGCCTTTGTGGCGGTGCGCTTCTGCCTTGGCTTCTTGC
TGGCCTCGGCGGCAGACTTCTTTGTCACGGTCTGTCCCTGCTGCTGCTGTCCCTTGCCGCTCATCTTAGA
CTCCAGCTGATTCAGTCTATCCAGCAGCAGCAGGGCCAGGGCGGCGTCGCCTCCGTTTCCTGCCATTCTT
GCAGGGCTTGTGCCCATGGAGCTGCCTGGGGTAGAATTCCGAGAGGAGTTTCTGGACCGGCTAGAGGAGC
GGCTAGAGGCCTGGGAGCCGCCCCTGCTGCCCTCTGCGTAAAAGCCCTTGGGCAGTGTGGTGCCCTGTGG
CAGCTGGAGCACGATTGCTGCATTGTTGGCGGGATTGCGTGTGCCGATGTGATCCTTTGGTGTGTTCAGG
GCGCCCTCGGTTGCCACCCAGATGATTCCGTCCTTATTGGCGCCATATGGCAGTCCTGCCTCAGGTCCGG
TGCCCAGATAGTAGAAGTACCATCTGGGGGACAGATCCTTCATCTTGCCGTCGCCTCCCCGGATTCTCCT
TGTTGCCCTCCTATAGTAGCCGATCTGATCGTCAGGGGAGCTATTGGTGTTGATAGGCACGCCCTGGCCC
CTGGGAAACTTCAGGTCCTCCTTGCCGTGCTGTGTCAGGGCGGTGAACCAGCTGGCGGTATTGTTGGGCA
GGCCCTGTGGTCTCCGCTGCTTAGAGCGTGCTCCGGACCTCTCTCCATTCTGGTTGGAGCCTGTAGAATC
GGAGGGGCCGCCGAAGGTGATTCTTGGGGCATTCCGCTGGTTCTGAGGGCCGTTGTCAGACATGGTGGCG
AGCTAGCGGATCTGACGGTTCACTAAACCAGCTCTGCTTATATAGACCTCCCACCGTACACGCCTACCGC
CCATTTGCGTCAATGGGGCGGAGTTGTTACGACATTTTGGAAAGTCCCGTTGATTTTGGTGCCAAAACAA
ACTCCCATTGACGTCAATGGGGTGGAGACTTGGAAATCCCCGTGAGTCAAACCGCTATCCACGCCCATTG
ATGTACTGCCAAAACCGCATCACCATGGTAATAGCGATGACTAATACGTAGATGTACTGCCAAGTAGGAA
AGTCCCATAAGGTCATGTACTGGGCATAATGCCAGGCGGGCCATTTACCGTCATTGACGTCAATAGGGGG
CGTACTTGGCATATGATACACTTGATGTACTGCCAAGTGGGCAGTTTACCGTAAATACTCCACCCATTGA
CGTCAATGGAAAGTCCCTATTGGCGTTACTATGGGAACATACGTCATTATTGACGTCAATGGGCGGGGGT
CGTTGGGCGGTCAGCCAGGCGGGCCATTTACCGTAAGTTATGTAACGCGGAACTCCATATATGGGCTATG
AACTAATGACCCCGTAATTGATTACTATTAATCGAATTTGTGGATCCGTGACGCACTGAACAGGTTGCCC
AAGGAGGCTGTGGATGCCCCATCCCTGCAGGCATTCAAGGCCAGGCTGGATGTGGCTCTGGGCAGCCTGG
GCTGCTGGTTGGCGACCCTGCACATAGCAGGGGGTTGGAGCTGGGTGAGCACTGTGCTCCTTTGCAACCC
AGGCCATTCTATGATTCTGTCATTCTAAATCTCTCTTTCAGCCTAAAGCTTTTTCCCCGTATCCCCCCAG
GTGTCTGCAGGCTCAAAGAGCAGCGAGAAGCGTTCAGAGGAAAGCGATCGCGTGCCACCTTCCCCGTGCC
GGGCTGTCCCCGCACGCTGCCGGCTCCGGCTCGGGGATGCGGGGGGAGCGCCGGACCGGAGCGGAGCCCC
GGGCGGCTCGCTGCTGCCCCCTAGCGGAAGAGGGATGCAATTACATCCCTGGGGGCTTTGGCGGGGGGCT
CTCCCTTAATTAACTGACAGCCACGATCCCATAGGTGAAGGCAAAGGCGTGGCAGCTAGGAACACTCACT
ACACCCCCACTCAAGGGAACACCGTGCCCAGCTACCCTGAGACAGCCCCACTCCCAGGAAATGCAGGTGC
CATGCCTCACTGGGGCTGGTTGGCACCTGAGCCAGACACCCCCAAATAGTCCCTTCCCACCTCCTCAAGC
ATCTGCACTCTGGGTGAACCCAGAAAAACTGGGGTACCTGGGGAGACATAGAAGGGCCAGGCCAGGAACT
CCCCAATAAGCAGGAACAGAGACCTGACCCCTGAGCCTCCCCCACCCTCTAAGGCTGCTCAATGTCAAGG
CAGGAGGGATCTCCACACACCTGCACTCTGGGTAAGGACAAGTTGGCCCCCACTGCCCCACCTCTAGACA
CACAAAAAACCAACACACAGATCTAATGAAAATAAAGATCTTTTATTTCTAGCAGGCGATCGCGGAGTTG
GGATCTATCTTTATAGCCACGGAACCTCCAAGAGCTAGCTTTTGTTGTATAAACCCACAAATGTAAGTGA
AAAAACCCTCTTTAGAGTCATTTTCTTTTGTAACATTTTTAGTCTTAGGGTCGTACATATCACTAATAAT
GAGATCCCATTTATTAGCTGTATGTACAGTTGCACAATCACCAATCAAAGTTGAATCTGCATCAGAGACA
AAGTCATTAAGATCTGAATCGACAAGCAGCGTACCCGTAGGCAACCACTGTCTTAAAACAGCTGTACCTG
GTGCAACTCCTTTATCAGAACCAGCACCAAAATGTATAACTCTCATATTATAGGGTACAGCTAATGTTAA
TGTGTTTAAATATTGACACAGTTGAGTATATTTTGCGACATTCATCATTATGCCTTTAGGTAATGTTGCA
CTATCACCATAATTTTGAAGGTCACACTTTTCTAATAGCATTCTTTGCATTTTGTAAAGATTAGGCATAG
CAACACCCGGTTGCCACGCTTGACTAGATTGTAATTTTGGGTAAAATGTTTCTACATGGCCATCTTTACA
CCAAAGCATAAATGAAATTTCTGTATAGTCAATAGTCACTTTGACAACCTTAGAAACTACAGATAAATCT
TGGGATTTTATTATTTCAACAAAATCATCAAGTAATAAATCAATAACAGAACACACACACTTAGATGAAC
CTGTTTGCGCATCTGTTATGAAATAGTTTTTAACTGTACTGTCCATAGGAATAAAATCTTCTAATTCAAA
AGGTGATTCCTTAAAACGTTTAGCTAGTCCAATCAGTAGATGTAAACCACCTAACTGACTATGACTAAAA
TCTCCATAAACGATATGTTCGAAGGCATAGCCTTCTAATTTATACCGTTCAATGAATTCATCCATAGCTA
ATTCTAAGAAATCAATTTCCATTTGACTCCTGGGTTTAAATTCTTGTAAATTTCTACTCTGAGTAAAGTA
AGTTTCAGGTAATTGTTGGACAACACCATCAACTTTCTTATAATAATTGAACTGTGTTTTTACGGCTTCT
CCAATTAATGTGACTCCATTAAGACTAGCTTGTTTGGGACCTACAGAGATCTATATCTCCTTCTTAAAGG
AGGCGGCCGCATAAGCGAATTCTTACACGGCGATCTTGCCGCCCTTCTTGGCCTTAATGAGAATCTCGCG
GATCTTGCGGGCGTCCAACTTGCCGGTCAGTCCTTTAGGCACCTCGTCCACGAACACAACACCACCGCGC
AGCTTCTTGGCGGTTGTAACCTGGCTGGCCACATAGTCCACGATCTCCTTCTCGGTCATGGTTTTACCGT
GTTCCAGCACGACGACTGCGGCGGGCAGCTCGCCGGCATCGTCGTCGGGCAGGCCGGCGACCCCGGCGTC
GAAGATGTTGGGGTGTTGCAGCAGGATGCTCTCCAGTTCGGCTGGGGCTACCTGGTAGCCCTTGTATTTG
ATCAGGCTCTTCAGCCGGTCCACGATGAAGAAGTGCTCGTCCTCGTCCCAGTAGGCGATGTCGCCGCTGT
GCAGCCAGCCGTCCTTGTCGATGAGAGCGTTTGTAGCCTCGGGGTTGTTAACGTAGCCGCTCATGATCAT
GGGGCCACGGACGCACAGCTCGCCGCGCTGGTTCACACCCAGTGTCTTACCGGTGTCCAAGTCCACCACC
TTAGCCTCGAAGAAGGGCACCACCTTGCCTACTGCGCCAGGCTTGTCGTCCCCTTCGGGGGTGATCAGAA
TGGCGCTGGTTGTTTCTGTCAGGCCGTAGCCCTGGCGGATGCCTGGTAGGTGGAAGCGTTTGGCCACGGC
CTCACCTACCTCCTTGCTGAGCGGCGCCCCGCCGCTGGCGATCTCGTGCAAGTTGCTTAGGTCGTACTTG
TCGATGAGAGTGCTCTTAGCGAAGAAGCTAAATAGTGTGGGCACCAGCAGGGCAGATTGAATCTTATAGT
CTTGCAAGCTGCGCAAGAATAGCTCCTCCTCGAAGCGGTACATGAGCACGACCCGAAAGCCGCAGATCAA
GTAGCCCAGCGTGGTGAACATGCCGAAGCCGTGGTGAAATGGCACCACGCTGAGGATAGCGGTGTCGGGG
ATGATCTGGTTGCCGAAGATGGGGTCGCGGGCATGACTGAATCGGACACAAGCGGTGCGGTGCGGTAGGG
CTACGCCCTTGGGCAATCCGGTACTGCCACTACTGTTCATGATCAGGGCGATGGTTTTGTCCCGGTCGAA
GCTCTCGGGCACGAAGTCGTACTCGTTGAAGCCGGGTGGCAAATGGGAAGTCACGAAGGTGTACATGCTT
TGGAAGCCCTGGTAGTCGGTCTTGCTATCCATGATGATGATCTTTTGTATGATCGGTAGCTTCTTTTGCA
CGTTGAGGATCTTTTGCAGCCCTTTCTTGCTCACGAATACGACGGTGGGCTGGCTGATGCCCATGCTGTT
CAGCAGCTCGCGCTCGTTGTAGATGTCGTTAGCTGGGGCCACAGCCACACCGATGAACAGGGCACCCAAC
ACGGGCATGAAGAACTGCAAGCTATTCTCGCTGCACACCACGATCCGATGGTTTGTATTCAGCCCATAGC
GCTTCATAGCTTCTGCCAGCCGAACGCTCATCTCGAAGTACTCGGCGTAGGTAATGTCCACCTCGATATG
TGCGTCGGTAAAGGCGATGGTGCCGGGCACCAGGGCGTAGCGCTTCATGGCTTTGTGCAGCTGCTCGCCG
GCGGTCCCGTCTTCGAGTGGGTAGAATGGCGCTGGGCCCTTCTTAATGTTTTTGGCATCTTCCATGGCGG
CGCTACCGGTCTGTGTTCTGGCGGCAAACCCGTTGCGAAAAAGAACGTTCACGGCGACTACTGCACTTAT
ATACGGTTCTCCCCCACCCTCGGGAAAAAGGCGGAGCCAGTACACGACATCACTTTCCCAGTTTACCCCG
CGCCACCTTCTCTAGGCACCGGATCAATTGCCGACCCCTCCCCCCAACTTCTCGGGGACTGTGGGCGATG
TGCGCTCTGCCCACGTGGAATTATCGATTCCGCGGTGAATTCTTCGAGACCTAGAAAAACATGGAGCAAT
CACAAGTAGCAATACAGCAGCTACCAATGCTGATTGTGCCTGGCTAGAAGCACAAGAGGAGGAGGAGGTG
GGTTTTCCAGTCACACCTCAGGTACCTTTAAGACCAATGACTTACAAGGCAGCTGTAGATCTTAGCCACT
TTTTAAAAGAAAAGGGGGGACTGGAAGGGCTAATTCACTCCCAACGAAGACAAGATATCCTTGATCTGTG
GATCTACCACACACAAGGCTACTTCCCTGATTGGCAGAACTACACACCAGGGCCAGGGATCAGATATCCA
CTGACCTTTGGATGGTGCTACAAGCTAGTACCAGTTGAGCAAGAGAAGGTAGAAGAAGCCAATGAAGGAG
AGAACACCCGCTTGTTACACCCTGTGAGCCTGCATGGGATGGATGACCCGGAGAGAGAAGTATTAGAGTG
GAGGTTTGACAGCCGCCTAGCATTTCATCACATGGCCCGAGAGCTGCATCCGGACTGTACTGGGTCTCTC
TGGTTAGACCAGATCTGAGCCTGGGAGCTCTCTGGCTAACTAGGGAACCCACTGCTTAAGCCTCAATAAA
GCTTGCCTTGAGTGCTTCAAGTAGTGTGTGCCCGTCTGTTGTGTGACTCTGGTAACTAGAGATCCCTCAG
ACCCTTTTAGTCAGTGTGGAAAATCTCTAGCAGGGCCCGTTTAAACCCGCTGATCAGCCTCGACTGTGCC
TTCTAGTTGCCAGCCATCTGTTGTTTGCCCCTCCCCCGTGCCTTCCTTGACCCTGGAAGGTGCCACTCCC
ACTGTCCTTTCCTAATAAAATGAGGAAATTGCATCGCATTGTCTGAGTAGGTGTCATTCTATTCTGGGGG
GTGGGGTGGGGCAGGACAGCAAGGGGGAGGATTGGGAAGACAATAGCAGGCATGCTGGGGATGCGGTGGG
CTCTATGGCTTCTGAGGCGGAAAGAACCAGCTGGGGCTCTAGGGGGTATCCCC
[124 nt withheld, positions 11674-11797]
C
[91 nt withheld, positions 11799-11889]
A
[49 nt withheld, positions 11891-11939]
CCTTTGACGTTGGAGTCCACGTTCTTT
[37 nt withheld, positions 11967-12003]
ACCCTATCTCGGTCTATTCTTTTGATTTATAAGGGATTTTGCCGATTTCGGCCTATTGGTTAAAAAATGA
GCTGATTTAACAAAAATTTAACGCGAATTAATTCTGTGGAATGTGTGTCAGTTAGGGTGTGGAAAGTCCC
CAGGCTCCCCAGCAGGCAGAAGTATGCAAAGCATGCATCTCAATTAGTCAGCAACCAGGTGTGGAAAGTC
CCCAGGCTCCCCAGCAGGCAGAAGTATGCAAAGCATGCATCTCAATTAGTCAGCAACCATAGTCCCGCCC
CTAACTCCGCCCATCCCGCCCCTAACTCCGCCCAGTTCCGCCCATTCTCCGCCCCATGGCTGACTAATTT
TTTTTATTTATGCAGAGGCCGAGGCCGCCTCTGCCTCTGAGCTATTCCAGAAGTAGTGAGGAGGCTTTTT
TGGAGGCCTAGGCTTTTGCAAAAAGCTCCCGGGAGCTTGTATATCCATTTTCGGATCTGATCAGCACGTG
TTGACAATTAATCATCGGCATAGTATATCGGCATAGTATAATACGACAAGGTGAGGAACTAAACCATGGC
CAAGTTGACCAGTGCCGTTCCGGTGCTCACCGCGCGCGACGTCGCCGGAGCGGTCGAGTTCTGGACCGAC
CGGCTCGGGTTCTCCCGGGACTTCGTGGAGGACGACTTCGCCGGTGTGGTCCGGGACGACGTGACCCTGT
TCATCAGCGCGGTCCAGGACCAGGTGGTGCCGGACAACACCCTGGCCTGGGTGTGGGTGCGCGGCCTGGA
CGAGCTGTACGCCGAGTGGTCGGAGGTCGTGTCCACGAACTTCCGGGACGCCTCCGGGCCGGCCATGACC
GAGATCGGCGAGCAGCCGTGGGGGCGGGAGTTCGCCCTGCGCGACCCGGCCGGCAACTGCGTGCACTTCG
TGGCCGAGGAGCAGGACTGACACGTGCTACGAGATTTCGATTCCACCGCCGCCTTCTATGAAAGGTTGGG
CTTCGGAATCGTTTTCCGGGACGCCGGCTGGATGATCCTCCAGCGCGGGGATCTCATGCTGGAGTTCTTC
GCCCACCCCAACTTGTTTATTGCAGCTTATAATGGTTACAAATAAAGCAATAGCATCACAAATTTCACAA
ATAAAGCATTTTTTTCACTGCATTCTAGTTGTGGTTTGTCCAAACTCATCAATGTATCTTATCATGTCTG
TATACCGTCGACCTCTAGCTAGAGCTTGGCGTAATCATGGTCATAGCTGTTTCCTGTGTGAAATTGTTAT
CCGCTCACAATTCCACACAACATACGAGCCGGAAGCATAAAGTGTAAAGCCTGGGGTGCCTAATGAGTGA
GCTAACTCACATTAATTGCGTTGCGCTCACTGCCCGCTTTCCAGTCGGGAAACCTGTCGTGCCAGCTGCA
TTAATGAATCGGCCAACGCGCGGGGAGAGGCGGTTTGCGTATTGGGCGCTCTTCCGCTTCCTCGCTCACT
GACTCGCTGCGCTCGGTCGTTCGGCTGCGGCGAGCGGTATCAGCTCACTCAAAGGCGGTAATACGGTTAT
CCACAGAATCAGGGGATAACGCAGGAAAGAACATGTGAGCAAAAGGCCAGCAAAAGGCCAGGAACCGTAA
AAAGGCCGCGTTGCTGGCGTTTTTCCATAGGCTCCGCCCCCCTGACGAGCATCACAAAAATCGACGCTCA
AGTCAGAGGTGGCGAAACCCGACAGGACTATAAAGATACCAGGCGTTTCCCCCTGGAAGCTCCCTCGTGC
GCTCTCCTGTTCCGACCCTGCCGCTTACCGGATACCTGTCCGCCTTTCTCCCTTCGGGAAGCGTGGCGCT
TTCTCATAGCTCACGCTGTAGGTATCTCAGTTCGGTGTAGGTCGTTCGCTCCAAGCTGGGCTGTGTGCAC
GAACCCCCCGTTCAGCCCGACCGCTGCGCCTTATCCGGTAACTATCGTCTTGAGTCCAACCCGGTAAGAC
ACGACTTATCGCCACTGGCAGCAGCCACTGGTAACAGGATTAGCAGAGCGAGGTATGTAGGCGGTGCTAC
AGAGTTCTTGAAGTGGTGGCCTAACTACGGCTACACTAGAAGAACAGTATTTGGTATCTGCGCTCTGCTG
AAGCCAGTTACCTTCGGAAAAAGAGTTGGTAGCTCTTGATCCGGCAAACAAACCACCGCTGGTAGCGGTG
GTTTTTTTGTTTGCAAGCAGCAGATTACGCGCAGAAAAAAAGGATCTCAAGAAGATCCTTTGATCTTTTC
TACGGGGTCTGACGCTCAGTGGAACGAAAACTCACGTTAAGGGATTTTGGTCATGAGATTATCAAAAAGG
ATCTTCACCTAGATCCTTTTAAATTAAAAATGAAGTTTTAAATCAATCTAAAGTATATATGAGTAAACTT
GGTCTGACAGTTACCAATGCTTAATCAGTGAGGCACCTATCTCAGCGATCTGTCTATTTCGTTCATCCAT
AGTTGCCTGACTCCCCGTCGTGTAGATAACTACGATACGGGAGGGCTTACCATCTGGCCCCAGTGCTGCA
ATGATACCGCGAGACCCACGCTCACCGGCTCCAGATTTATCAGCAATAAACCAGCCAGCCGGAAGGGCCG
AGCGCAGAAGTGGTCCTGCAACTTTATCCGCCTCCATCCAGTCTATTAATTGTTGCCGGGAAGCTAGAGT
AAGTAGTTCGCCAGTTAATAGTTTGCGCAACGTTGTTGCCATTGCTACAGGCATCGTGGTGTCACGCTCG
TCGTTTGGTATGGCTTCATTCAGCTCCGGTTCCCAACGATCAAGGCGAGTTACATGATCCCCCATGTTGT
GCAAAAAAGCGGTTAGCTCCTTCGGTCCTCCGATCGTTGTCAGAAGTAAGTTGGCCGCAGTGTTATCACT
CATGGTTATGGCAGCACTGCATAATTCTCTTACTGTCATGCCATCCGTAAGATGCTTTTCTGTGACTGGT
GAGTACTCAACCAAGTCATTCTGAGAATAGTGTATGCGGCGACCGAGTTGCTCTTGCCCGGCGTCAATAC
GGGATAATACCGCGCCACATAGCAGAACTTTAAAAGTGCTCATCATTGGAAAACGTTCTTCGGGGCGAAA
ACTCTCAAGGATCTTACCGCTGTTGAGATCCAGTTCGATGTAACCCACTCGTGCACCCAACTGATCTTCA
GCATCTTTTACTTTCACCAGCGTTTCTGGGTGAGCAAAAACAGGAAGGCAAAATGCCGCAAAAAAGGGAA
TAAGGGCGACACGGAAATGTTGAATACTCATACTCTTCCTTTTTCAATATTATTGAAGCATTTATCAGGG
TTATTGTCTCATGAGCGGATACATATTTGAATGTATTTAGAAAAATAAACAAATAGGGGTTCCGCGCACA
TTTCCCCGAAAAGTGCCACCTGACGTC
